Addgene plasmid #119706: FB008
Purpose: Terminator trpC from Aspergillus nidulans domesticated into pUPD2 with GCTT/CGCT barcodes. According to FungalBraid/GoldenBraid modular DNA assembly for A. tumefaciens-mediated genetic transformation
Depositing lab: Jose Marcos. Depositing organization: Agencia Estatal Consejo Superior de Investigaciones Científicas, M.P. Publication: FungalBraid: A GoldenBraid-based modular cloning platform for the assembly and exchange of DNA elements tailored to fungal synthetic biology. Hernanz-Koers M, Gandia M, Garrigues S, Manzanares P, Yenush L, Orzaez D, Marcos JF. Fungal Genet Biol. 2018 Jul;116:51-61. doi: 10.1016/j.fgb.2018.04.010. Epub 2018 Apr 20. PubMed 29680684.
Backbone
  Vector backbone: pUPD2 (Addgene #68161)
  Backbone manufacturer: Diego Orzaez
  Backbone size w/o insert (bp): 2690
  Total vector size (bp): 2354
  Vector type: Synthetic Biology ; Domestication of DNA parts for GoldenBraid asembly
Growth in bacteria
  Bacterial resistance: Chloramphenicol, 25 μg/mL
  Growth temperature: 37°C
  Growth strain: DH5alpha
  Copy number: High Copy
Gene/Insert
  Gene/Insert name: Terminator trpC (alt name: TtrpC)
  Species: Aspergillus nidulans
  Insert size (bp): 245
  Cloning method: Restriction Enzyme; 5′ cloning site BsmB1 (destroyed during cloning); 3′ cloning site BsmB1 (destroyed during cloning)
  Sequencing primers: 5′ GCTTTCGCTAAGGATGATTTCTGG; 3′ CAGGGTGGTGACACCTTGCC
Terms and licenses: Academic/Nonprofit Terms; Industry Terms: Not Available to Industry
How to cite: FB008 was a gift from Jose Marcos (Addgene plasmid # 119706 ; http://n2t.net/addgene:119706 ; RRID:Addgene_119706)
