[The description below was written by a language model from this plasmid's Addgene catalogue record and pLannotate feature annotations shown in this document.]
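Description:
FB008 is a level-0 "part" plasmid from the FungalBraid collection, a fungal extension of the GoldenBraid modular cloning system. It consists of the small entry vector pUPD2 carrying a domesticated copy of the trpC transcription terminator (TtrpC) from Aspergillus nidulans. The plasmid is about 2.35 kb and is maintained in E. coli at high copy from a ColE1/pUC-type origin. Selection is by chloramphenicol resistance, provided by a cat gene with its own promoter followed by a lambda t0 terminator.

The insert is listed as 245 bp, and the annotation recognises roughly 230 bp of it as a fragment of the trpC terminator. It was introduced through BsmBI sites that were destroyed during cloning, as is usual for GoldenBraid domestication. The part is flanked by the four-nucleotide barcodes GCTT and CGCT, the overhangs that define its position as a terminator element, so it can be released and joined in order with promoter and coding-sequence parts in a Type IIS assembly reaction. The cloning region sits between BioBrick prefix and suffix sequences and is insulated by bacterial terminators on both sides, a putative terminator upstream and a his operon terminator downstream, which limit read-through between the insert and the backbone.

The plasmid has no promoter, coding sequence or fungal selection marker of its own and is not meant for direct transformation of fungi. It is a reusable building block that supplies transcription termination signals when multi-part transcriptional units are assembled into GoldenBraid/FungalBraid destination vectors, which are then used for Agrobacterium tumefaciens-mediated genetic transformation of fungi.
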