Features (pLannotate 1.2.2; 9 found; start..end, strand, type, name):
      1..44      -  terminator     bacterial terminator: putative bacterial transcription terminator
     47..68      +  misc_feature   BioBrick prefix: BioBrick prefix for parts that do not start with "ATG"
     88..315     +  terminator     trpC terminator (fragment): trpC; transcription terminator from the Aspergillus nidulans trpC gene (Punt et al., 1987)
    354..373     +  misc_feature   BioBrick suffix: universal suffix for all parts
    374..431     +  terminator     his operon terminator: This putative transcriptin terminator from the E. coli his operon has a 2-bp deletion introduced during synthesis. Its efficiency has not been determined.
    626..1214    -  rep_origin     ori: high-copy-number ColE1/pMB1/pBR322/pUC origin of replication
   1397..1491    -  terminator     lambda t0 terminator: transcription terminator from phage lambda
   1515..2171    -  CDS            cat: CAT_ECOLX - Experimental evidence at protein level: Swiss-Prot protein existence level 1. This enzyme is an effector of chloramphenicol resistance in bacteria. From Escherichia coli. This protein is used as a marker in many commonly used cloning vectors, such as pACYC184.
   2172..2269    -  promoter       cat promoter: promoter of the E. coli cat gene encoding chloramphenicol acetyltransferase
>Addgene plasmid #119706 | FB008 | addgene full sequence | sequence record 237146 | Addgene NGS Result
ATTTCAGATAAAAAAAATCCTTAGCTTTCGCTAAGGATGATTTCTGGAATTCGCGGCCGCTTCTAGAGCG
ATGAGTGGTCTCGGCTTACTTAACGTTACTGAAATCATCAAACAGCTTGACGAATCTGGATATAAGATCG
TTGGTGTCGATGTCAGCTCCGGAGTTGAGACAAATGGTGTTCAGGATCTCGATAAGATACGTTCATTTGT
CCAAGCAGCAAAGAGTGCCTTCTAGTGATTTAATAGCTCCATGTCAACAAGAATAAAACGCGTTTCGGGT
TTACCTCTTCCAGATACAGCTCATCTGCAATGCATCGACCGTCTGAGACATGCGCTTGAGACCACTCATC
GCGACTAGTAGCGGCCGCTGCAGTCCGGCAAAAAAGGGCAAGGTGTCACCACCCTGCCCTTTTTCTTTAA
AACCGAAAAGATTACTTCGCGTTATGCAGGCTTCCTCGCTCACTGACTCGCTGCGCTCGGTCGTTCGGCT
GCGGCGAGCGGTATCAGCTCACTCAAAGGCGGTAATACGGTTATCCACAGAATCAGGGGATAACGCAGGA
AAGAACATGTGAGCAAAAGGCCAGCAAAAGGCCAGGAACCGTAAAAAGGCCGCGTTGCTGGCGTTTTTCC
ACAGGCTCCGCCCCCCTGACGAGCATCACAAAAATCGACGCTCAAGTCAGAGGTGGCGAAACCCGACAGG
ACTATAAAGATACCAGGCGTTTCCCCCTGGAAGCTCCCTCGTGCGCTCTCCTGTTCCGACCCTGCCGCTT
ACCGGATACCTGTCCGCCTTTCTCCCTTCGGGAAGCGTGGCGCTTTCTCATAGCTCACGCTGTAGGTATC
TCAGTTCGGTGTAGGTCGTTCGCTCCAAGCTGGGCTGTGTGCACGAACCCCCCGTTCAGCCCGACCGCTG
CGCCTTATCCGGTAACTATCGTCTTGAGTCCAACCCGGTAAGACACGACTTATCGCCACTGGCAGCAGCC
ACTGGTAACAGGATTAGCAGAGCGAGGTATGTAGGCGGTGCTACAGAGTTCTTGAAGTGGTGGCCTAACT
ACGGCTACACTAGAAGAACAGTATTTGGTATCTGCGCTCTGCTGAAGCCAGTTACCTTCGGAAAAAGAGT
TGGTAGCTCTTGATCCGGCAAACAAACCACCGCTGGTAGCGGTGGTTTTTTTGTTTGCAAGCAGCAGATT
ACGCGCAGAAAAAAAGGATCTCAAGAAGATCCTTTGATCTTTTCTACGGGGTCTGACGCTCAGTGGAACG
AAAACTCACGTTAAGGGATTTTGGTCATGAGATTATCAAAAAGGATCTTCACCTAGATCCTTTTAAATTA
AAAATGAAGTTTTAAATCAATCTAAAGTATATATGAGTAAACTTGGTCTGACAGCTCGAGGCTTGGATTC
TCACCAATAAAAAACGCCCGGCGGCAACCGAGCGTTCTGAACAAATCCAGATGGAGTTCTGAGGTCATTA
CTGGATCTATCAACAGGAGTCCAAGCGAGCTCGATATCAAATTACGCCCCGCCCTGCCACTCGTCGCAGT
ACTGTTGTAATTCATTAAGCATTCTGCCGACATGGAAGCCATCACAAACGGCATGATGAACCTGAATCGC
CAGCGGCATCAGCACCTTGTCGCCTTGCGTATAATATTTGCCCATGGTGAAAACGGGGGCGAAGAAGTTG
TCCATATTGGCCACGTTTAAATCAAAACTGGTGAAACTCACCCAGGGATTGGCTGATACGAAAAACATAT
TCTCAATAAACCCTTTAGGGAAATAGGCCAGGTTTTCACCGTAACACGCCACATCTTGCGAATATATGTG
TAGAAACTGCCGGAAATCGTCGTGGTATTCACTCCAGAGTGATGAAAACGTTTCAGTTTGCTCATGGAAA
ACGGTGTAACAAGGGTGAACACTATCCCATATCACCAGCTCACCGTCTTTCATTGCCATACGAAATTCCG
GATGAGCATTCATCAGGCGGGCAAGAATGTGAATAAAGGCCGGATAAAACTTGTGCTTATTTTTCTTTAC
GGTCTTTAAAAAGGCCGTAATATCCAGCTGAACGGTCTGGTTATAGGTACATTGAGCAACTGACTGAAAT
GCCTCAAAATGTTCTTTACGATGCCATTGGGATATATCAACGGTGGTATATCCAGTGATTTTTTTCTCCA
TTTTAGCTTCCTTAGCTCCTGAAAATCTCGATAACTCAAAAAATACGCCCGGTAGTGATCTTATTTCATT
ATGGTGAAAGTTGGAACCTCTTACGTGCCCGATCAACTCGAGTGCCACCTGACGTCTAAGAAACCATTAT
TATCATGACATTAACCTATAAAAATAGGCGTATCACGAGGCAGA
