>Addgene plasmid #119706 | FB008 | depositor partial sequence | sequence record 226405 | FB008 sequence 245 bps
ACTTAACGTTACTGAAATCATCAAACAGCTTGACGAATCTGGATATAAGATCGTTGGTGTCGATGTCAGC
TCCGGAGTTGAGACAAATGGTGTTCAGGATCTCGATAAGATACGTTCATTTGTCCAAGCAGCAAAGAGTG
CCTTCTAGTGATTTAATAGCTCCATGTCAACAAGAATAAAACGCGTTTCGGGTTTACCTCTTCCAGATAC
AGCTCATCTGCAATGCATCGACCGTCTGAGACATG
